>Addgene plasmid #24348 | pAC-hRluc | depositor full sequence | sequence record 11380 | Author sequence
GACGAAAGGGCCTCGTGATACGCCTATTTTTATAGGTTAATGTCATGATAATAATGGTTTCTTAGACGTC
AGGTGGCACTTTTCGGGGAAATGTGCGCGGAACCCCTATTTGTTTATTTTTCTAAATACATTCAAATATG
TATCCGCTCATGAGACAATAACCCTGATAAATGCTTCAATAATATTGAAAAAGGAAGAGTATGAGTATTC
AACATTTCCGTGTCGCCCTTATTCCCTTTTTTGCGGCATTTTGCCTTCCTGTTTTTGCTCACCCAGAAAC
GCTGGTGAAAGTAAAAGATGCTGAAGATCAGTTGGGTGCACGAGTGGGTTACATCGAACTGGATCTCAAC
AGCGGTAAGATCCTTGAGAGTTTTCGCCCCGAAGAACGTTTTCCAATGATGAGCACTTTTAAAGTTCTGC
TATGTGGCGCGGTATTATCCCGTATTGACGCCGGGCAAGAGCAACTCGGTCGCCGCATACACTATTCTCA
GAATGACTTGGTTGAGTACTCACCAGTCACAGAAAAGCATCTTACGGATGGCATGACAGTAAGAGAATTA
TGCAGTGCTGCCATAACCATGAGTGATAACACTGCGGCCAACTTACTTCTGACAACGATCGGAGGACCGA
AGGAGCTAACCGCTTTTTTGCACAACATGGGGGATCATGTAACTCGCCTTGATCGTTGGGAACCGGAGCT
GAATGAAGCCATACCAAACGACGAGCGTGACACCACGATGCCTGTAGCAATGGCAACAACGTTGCGCAAA
CTATTAACTGGCGAACTACTTACTCTAGCTTCCCGGCAACAATTAATAGACTGGATGGAGGCGGATAAAG
TTGCAGGACCACTTCTGCGCTCGGCCCTTCCGGCTGGCTGGTTTATTGCTGATAAATCTGGAGCCGGTGA
GCGTGGGTCTCGCGGTATCATTGCAGCACTGGGGCCAGATGGTAAGCCCTCCCGTATCGTAGTTATCTAC
ACGACGGGGAGTCAGGCAACTATGGATGAACGAAATAGACAGATCGCTGAGATAGGTGCCTCACTGATTA
AGCATTGGTAACTGTCAGACCAAGTTTACTCATATATACTTTAGATTGATTTAAAACTTCATTTTTAATT
TAAAAGGATCTAGGTGAAGATCCTTTTTGATAATCTCATGACCAAAATCCCTTAACGTGAGTTTTCGTTC
CACTGAGCGTCAGACCCCGTAGAAAAGATCAAAGGATCTTCTTGAGATCCTTTTTTTCTGCGCGTAATCT
GCTGCTTGCAAACAAAAAAACCACCGCTACCAGCGGTGGTTTGTTTGCCGGATCAAGAGCTACCAACTCT
TTTTCCGAAGGTAACTGGCTTCAGCAGAGCGCAGATACCAAATACTGTCCTTCTAGTGTAGCCGTAGTTA
GGCCACCACTTCAAGAACTCTGTAGCACCGCCTACATACCTCGCTCTGCTAATCCTGTTACCAGTGGCTG
CTGCCAGTGGCGATAAGTCGTGTCTTACCGGGTTGGACTCAAGACGATAGTTACCGGATAAGGCGCAGCG
GTCGGGCTGAACGGGGGGTTCGTGCACACAGCCCAGCTTGGAGCGAACGACCTACACCGAACTGAGATAC
CTACAGCGTGAGCTATGAGAAAGCGCCACGCTTCCCGAAGGGAGAAAGGCGGACAGGTATCCGGTAAGCG
GCAGGGTCGGAACAGGAGAGCGCACGAGGGAGCTTCCAGGGGGAAACGCCTGGTATCTTTATAGTCCTGT
CGGGTTTCGCCACCTCTGACTTGAGCGTCGATTTTTGTGATGCTCGTCAGGGGGGCGGAGCCTATGGAAA
AACGCCAGCAACGCGGCCTTTTTACGGTTCCTGGCCTTTTGCTGGCCTTTTGCTCACATGTTCTTTCCTG
CGTTATCCCCTGATTCTGTGGATAACCGTATTACCGCCTTTGAGTGAGCTGATACCGCTCGCCGCAGCCG
AACGACCGAGCGCAGCGAGTCAGTGAGCGAGGAAGCGGAAGAGCGCCCAATACGCAAACCGCCTCTCCCC
GCGCGTTGGCCGATTCATTAATGCAGCTGGCACGACAGGTTTCCCGACTGGAAAGCGGGCAGTGAGCGCA
ACGCAATTAATGTGAGTTAGCTCACTCATTAGGCACCCCAGGCTTTACACTTTATGCTTCCGGCTCGTAT
GTTGTGTGGAATTGTGAGCGGATAACAATTTCACACAGGAAACAGCTATGACCATGATTACGAATTCTAT
ATTCTAAAAACACAAATGATACTTCTAAAAAAAAATCATGAATGGCATCAACTCTGAATCAAATCTTTGC
AGATGCACCTACTTCTCATTTCCACTGTCACATCATTTTTCCAGATCTCGCTGCCTGTTATGTGGCCCAC
AAACCAAGACACGTTTTATGGCCATTAAAGCTGGCTGATCGTCGCCAAACACCAAATACATAATGAATAT
GTACACATTCGAGAAAGAAGCGATCAAAGAAGCGTCTTCGGGCGGAGTAGGAGAATGCGGAGGAGAAGGA
GAACGAGCTGATCTAGTATCTCTCCACAATCCAATGCCAACTGACCAACTGGCCATATTCGGAGCAATTT
GAAGCCAATTTCCATCGCCTGGCGATCGCTCCATTCTTGGCTATATGTTTTTCACCGTTACCCGGGGCCA
TTTTCAAAGACTCGTCGGCAAGATAAGATTGTGTCACTCGCTGTCTCTCTTCATTTGTCGAAGAATGCTG
AGGAATTTCGCGATGACGTCGGCGAGTATTTTGAAGAATGAGAATAATTTGTATTTATACGAAAATCAGT
TAGTGGAATTTTCTACAAAAACATGTTATCTATAGATAATTTTGTTGCAAAATATGTTGACTATGACAAA
GATTGTATGTATATACCTTTAATGTATTCTCATTTTCTTATGTATTTATAATGGCAATGATGATACTGAT
GATATTTTAAGATGATGCCAGACCAAAAGGCTTGAATTTCTGCGTCTTTTGCCGAACGCAGTGCATGTGC
AATTGTTGTTTTTTGGAATATTCAATTTTCGGACTGTCCGCTTTGATTTCAGTTTCTTGGCTTATTCAAA
AAGCAAAGTAAAGCCAAAAAAGCGAGATGGCAATACCAAATGCGGCAAAACGGTAGTGGAAGGAAAGGGG
TGCGGGGCAGCGGAAGGAAGGGTGGGGCGGGGCGTGGCGGGGTCTGTGGCTGGGCGCGACGTCACCGACG
TTGGAGCCACTCCTTTGACCATGTGTGCGTGTGTGTATTATTCGTGTCTCGCCACTCGCCGGTTGTTTTT
TTCTTTTTATGCTGCGCTCTCTCTAGCGCCATCTCGCTTACGCATGCTCAACGCACCGCATGTTGCCGTT
TCCTTTTATGCGTCATTTTGGCTCGAAATAGGCAATTATTTAAACAAAGATTAGTCAACGAAAACGCTAA
AATAAATAAGTCTACAATATGGTTACTTATTGCCATGTGTGTGCAGCCAACGATAGCAACAAAAGCAACA
ACACAGGTGGCTTTCCCTCTTTCACTTTTTGTTTGCAAGCCGCGTGCGAGCAAGACGGCACGACCGGCAA
ACGCAATTACGCTGACAAAGAGCAGACGAAGTTTTGGCGAAAAACATCAAGGCGCCTGATACGAATGCAT
TTGCAATAACAATTGCGATATTTAATATTGTTTATGAAGCTGTTTGACTTCAAAACACACAAAAAAAAAA
ATAAAACAAATTATTTGAAAGAGAATTAGGAATCGGACGCTTATCGTTAGGGTAACAACAAGAAATGCTT
ACTGAGTCACAGCCTCTGGAAAACTGCCGCAAGCCAGAGAGAGAGAGAAAAAGAGGGAGAGCAGCTTAGA
CCGCATGTGCTTGTGTGTGAGGCGTCTCTCTCTTCGTCTCTGTTGCGCAAACGCATAGACTGCACTGAAA
AAATCGATTACCTATTTTTTATGAATGAATATTTGCACTATTACTATTCAAAACTATTAAGATAGCAATC
ACATTCAATAGCCAAATACTATACCACCTGAGCGATGCAACGAAATGATCAATTTGAGCAAAAATGCTGC
ATATTTAGGACGGCATCATTATAGAAATGCTTCTTGCTGTGTACTTTTCTCTCGTCTGGCAGCTGTTTCG
CCGTTATTGTTAAAACCGGCTTAAGTTAGGTGTGTTTTCTACGACTAGCTAGTGAATGCCCTACTAGAAG
ATGTGTGTTGCACAAAATGTCCCTGGAATAACCAATTTGAAGTGCAGATAGCAGTAAACGTAAGCTAATA
TGAATATTATTTAACTGTAATGTTTTAATATCGCTGGACATTACTAATAAACCCACTATAAACACATGTA
CATATGTATGTTTTGGCATACAATGAGTAGTTGGGGAAAAAATGTGTAAAAGCACCGTGACCATCACAGC
ATAAAGATAACCAGCTGAAGTATCGAATATGAGTAACCCCCAAATTGAATCACATGCCGCAACTGATAGG
ACCCATGGAAGTACACTCTTCATGGCGATATACAAGACACACACAAGCACGAACACCCAGTTGCGGAGGA
AATTCTCCGTAAATGAAAACCCAATCGGCGAACAATTCATACCCATATATGGTAAAAGTTTTGAACGCGA
CTTGAGAGCGGAGAGCATTGCGGCTGATAAGGTTTTAGCGCTAAGCGGGCTTTATAAAACGGGCTGCGGG
ACCAGTTTTCATATCACTACCGTTTGAGTTCTTGTGCTGTGTGGATACTCCTCCCGACACAAAGCCGCTC
CATCAGCCAGCAGTCGTCTAATCCAGAGACCCCGGATCCGATATCACTAGTTCTAGAGGTACCAAAATGG
CTTCCAAGGTGTACGACCCCGAGCAACGCAAACGCATGATCACTGGGCCTCAGTGGTGGGCTCGCTGCAA
GCAAATGAACGTGCTGGACTCCTTCATCAACTACTATGATTCCGAGAAGCACGCCGAGAACGCCGTGATT
TTTCTGCATGGTAACGCTGCCTCCAGCTACCTGTGGAGGCACGTCGTGCCTCACATCGAGCCCGTGGCTA
GATGCATCATCCCTGATCTGATCGGAATGGGTAAGTCCGGCAAGAGCGGGAATGGCTCATATCGCCTCCT
GGATCACTACAAGTACCTCACCGCTTGGTTCGAGCTGCTGAACCTTCCAAAGAAAATCATCTTTGTGGGC
CACGACTGGGGGGCTTGTCTGGCCTTTCACTACTCCTACGAGCACCAAGACAAGATCAAGGCCATCGTCC
ATGCTGAGAGTGTCGTGGACGTGATCGAGTCCTGGGACGAGTGGCCTGACATCGAGGAGGATATCGCCCT
GATCAAGAGCGAAGAGGGCGAGAAAATGGTGCTTGAGAATAACTTCTTCGTCGAGACCATGCTCCCAAGC
AAGATCATGCGGAAACTGGAGCCTGAGGAGTTCGCTGCCTACCTGGAGCCATTCAAGGAGAAGGGCGAGG
TTAGACGGCCTACCCTCTCCTGGCCTCGCGAGATCCCTCTCGTTAAGGGAGGCAAGCCCGACGTCGTCCA
GATTGTCCGCAACTACAACGCCTACCTTCGGGCCAGCGACGATCTGCCTAAGATGTTCATCGAGTCCGAC
CCTGGGTTCTTTTCCAACGCTATTGTCGAGGGAGCTAAGAAGTTCCCTAACACCGAGTTCGTGAAGGTGA
AGGGCCTCCACTTCAGCCAGGAGGACGCTCCAGATGAAATGGGTAAGTACATCAAGAGCTTCGTGGAGCG
CGTGCTGAAGAACGAGCAGTAAGCGGCCGCGTTAACCGATCCGTCGACCATGAAGATCAAGATCATTGCC
CCGCCAGAGCGCAAGTACTCTGTCTGGATCGGTGGCTCCATCCTGGCTTCGCTGTCCACCTTCCAGCAGA
TGTGGATCTCCAAGCAGGAGTACGACGAGTCCGGCCCCTCCATTGTGCACCGCAAGTGCTTCTAAGAAGG
ATCGCTTGTCTGGGCAAGAGGATCAGGATCGGGATGGTCTTGATTCTGCTGGAGGAGGAGGAGGAGAAGT
CGAGGAAGCAGCAGCGAAAGTGCAAGTGCGAGTGGTGGAAGTTTGGAGTGCAGCACAACAAAATCAACAA
CAACACCAACTACAAGATGAAAAGAGCGGAACCACCTGCACACCATCATCACTATCATCATCGTTTTGGG
CGCATGTTGTGTGGTTCCAGCGTATTAATATAATTAATTTATTCCACATGAGATATGATATGATATACTA
TGTATTTTTTGTTTTTTTTTTATTTGTAAACCTTTAATATAACAAGAACTACAAAAAATGAAAATGAGCG
AAAATGCATATTCTGCCATTCCACACACACACCAACAACACCCAACACACGCACACCCACAAGCTTACAC
ACACACATTCGCGGCATGACAAGGACATCAAGATAAAGAAGAACTTAAAGAAGATATTTCCCAAAGCGCA
AAAAGAACACACACACATTGCAAAACACAAACAACACACTAGCGTTTTGTACAATTCGTCAGCAACCTTA
TGTATTATTTTTTAATTATGATGTAATTATAAACAAAGTGAAACAAAAATATGAAAACAAAAAGGAAAAT
CAAATCTGTCTTCTCTTTCTCCCGCTCTCCTCGCTCTCTGCTGCTAACCTCGCCCTCTCCTCTCTCATCT
TTTTGTCTGTCTCTCTTCCACATTTTTGCCGGCCGGCAAAATAATAACCCACACACACTCACACTTGGCT
GCAGTTTCGCGTGCGATATTCACACACATTCAAGCATACAAGCATACATACATATGTATTTTTTTTTTAT
TTGTACACTTTTCTAATTGCATGCGTATCGATTGATAAGTTTACGCCTGAAAATGTTAATTAAAATGTGA
AAATGCAACTGAAAAACTGATGAAATGAAACAACAACAAGCGAACAATTTGCTACATGTGTATTGTCTAA
CAACCGTTACTGCAACGGTTGCTTCGGAAAAGGGTGAAGAGGAAGAGGGCACGAGGTCGACCTGCAGGCA
TGCAAGCTTGGCACTGGCCGTCGTTTTACAACGTCGTGACTGGGAAAACCCTGGCGTTACCCAACTTAAT
CGCCTTGCAGCACATCCCCCTTTCGCCAGCTGGCGTAATAGCGAAGAGGCCCGCACCGATCGCCCTTCCC
AACAGTTGCGCAGCCTGAATGGCGAATGGCGCCTGATGCGGTATTTTCTCCTTACGCATCTGTGCGGTAT
TTCACACCGCATATGGTGCACTCTCAGTACAATCTGCTCTGATGCCGCATAGTTAAGCCAGCCCCGACAC
CCGCCAACACCCGCTGACGCGCCCTGACGGGCTTGTCTGCTCCCGGCATCCGCTTACAGACAAGCTGTGA
CCGTCTCCGGGAGCTGCATGTGTCAGAGGTTTTCACCGTCATCACCGAAACGCGCGA
Features (pLannotate 1.2.2; 14 found; start..end, strand, type, name):
     96..200     +  promoter       AmpR promoter: bla
    201..1061    +  CDS            AmpR: β-lactamase; bla; confers resistance to ampicillin, carbenicillin, and related antibiotics
   1232..1820    +  rep_origin     ori: high-copy-number ColE1/pMB1/pBR322/pUC origin of replication
   2003..2095    +  CDS            lacI (fragment): lac repressor; lacI; The lac repressor binds to the lac operator to inhibit transcription in E. coli. This inhibition can be relieved by adding lactose or isopropyl-β-D-thiogalactopyranoside (IPTG).
   2108..2129    +  protein_bind   CAP binding site: CAP binding activates transcription in the presence of cAMP. E. coli catabolite activator protein
   2144..2174    +  promoter       lac promoter: promoter for the E. coli lac operon
   2182..2198    +  protein_bind   lac operator: The lac repressor binds to the lac operator to inhibit transcription in E. coli. This inhibition can be relieved by adding lactose or isopropyl-β-D-thiogalactopyranoside (IPTG). lac repressor encoded by lacI
   2277..4790    +  promoter       Ac5 promoter: Drosophila melanogaster actin 5C promoter
   4827..5762    +  CDS            hRluc: Renilla luciferase human codon-optimized
   5847..5942    +  CDS            ACT_DICVI: Experimental evidence at transcript level: Swiss-Prot protein existence level 2. Actins are highly conserved proteins that are involved in various types of cell motility and are ubiquitously expressed in all eukaryotic cells. From Dictyocaulus viviparus (Bovine lungworm).
   6986..7009    +  misc_feature   MCS (fragment): pUC18/19 multiple cloning site
   7012..7166    +  CDS            lacZα (fragment): LacZα fragment of β-galactosidase; lacZ fragment
   7172..7271    -  misc_feature   bom (fragment): basis of mobility region from pBR322
   7373..1       -  CDS            rop (fragment) (across the origin): Rop protein, which maintains plasmids at low copy number; rop
