[The description below was written by a language model from this plasmid's Addgene catalogue record and pLannotate feature annotations shown in this document.]
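Description:
pAC-hRluc is an insect cell expression plasmid built on the pPac5c-PL backbone, carrying a synthetic Renilla luciferase reporter under a constitutive Drosophila promoter. It is maintained in E. coli as a high-copy plasmid through a ColE1/pUC-type origin and is selected with ampicillin via the β-lactamase gene and its native promoter. The deposited full sequence is about 7.4 kb, consistent with the stated backbone of roughly 6.5 kb plus an insert of roughly 0.9 kb. The annotation also picks up leftover pUC/pBR322-derived cloning vector remnants (fragments of lacI, lacZα, the multiple cloning site, bom and rop, plus the lac promoter and operator), which are not part of the insect expression unit.

The payload is hRluc, a Renilla luciferase coding sequence codon-optimized for mammalian cells. According to the depositor, it was PCR-amplified from a commercial CMV-driven hRluc vector and inserted between the Acc65I and NotI sites, both of which are retained. It sits directly downstream of an approximately 2.5 kb Drosophila melanogaster actin 5C (Ac5) promoter, which gives strong, ubiquitous expression in Drosophila cultured cells. A short actin-like match annotated just after the luciferase gene probably reflects residual actin 5C gene sequence from the backbone's 3′ region, though no polyadenylation signal is explicitly annotated.

The record does not state the intended use. However, a constitutively expressed Renilla luciferase of this kind typically serves as a co-transfected normalization control in dual-luciferase assays. That role would fit the associated publication, which describes the Q system, a repressible binary system for transgene expression.
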