Addgene plasmid #24348: pAC-hRluc
Depositing lab: Liqun Luo. Depositing organization: Stanford University. Publication: The Q system: a repressible binary system for transgene expression, lineage tracing, and mosaic analysis. Potter CJ, Tasic B, Russler EV, Liang L, Luo L. Cell. 2010 Apr 30. 141(3):536-48. 10.1016/j.cell.2010.02.025 PubMed 20434990.
Backbone
  Vector backbone: pPac5c-PL
  Backbone size w/o insert (bp): 6500
  Vector type: Insect Expression
Growth in bacteria
  Bacterial resistance: Ampicillin, 100 μg/mL
  Growth temperature: 37°C
  Growth strain: DH5alpha
  Copy number: High Copy
Gene/Insert
  Gene/Insert name: hRluc (alt name: Synthetic renilla luciferase)
  Species: Synthetic
  Insert size (bp): 900
  Cloning method: Restriction Enzyme; 5′ cloning site Acc65I (not destroyed); 3′ cloning site NotI (not destroyed)
  Sequencing primers: 5′ AC5
Terms and licenses: Academic/Nonprofit Terms; Industry Terms: Not Available to Industry
Depositor comments: Synthetic Renilla luciferase that was codon optimized for expression in mammalian cells (hRluc) was amplified using primers PR444 (ataaGGTACCaaaATGGCTTCCAAGGTGTACGA) and PR443 (ataaGCGGCCGCTTACTGCTCGTTCTTCAGCA), and pGL4.75 (hRluc/CMV, Promega, catalog # E6931) as the template. The PCR product was cloned into pPAC5C-PL using Acc65I and NotI.
How to cite: pAC-hRluc was a gift from Liqun Luo (Addgene plasmid # 24348 ; http://n2t.net/addgene:24348 ; RRID:Addgene_24348)
