>Addgene plasmid #24348 | pAC-hRluc | addgene partial sequence | sequence record 30094 | 24348 with AC5
CCGATATCACTAGTTCTAGAGGTACCAAAATGGCTTCCAAGGTGTACGACCCCGAGCAACGCAAACGCAT
GATCACTGGGCCTCAGTGGTGGGCTCGCTGCAAGCAAATGAACGTGCTGGACTCCTTCATCAACTACTAT
GATTCCGAGAAGCACGCCGAGAACGCCGTGATTTTTCTGCATGGTAACGCTGCCTCCAGCTACCTGTGGA
GGCACGTCGTGCCTCACATCGAGCCCGTGGCTAGATGCATCATCCCTGATCTGATCGGAATGGGTAAGTC
CGGCAAGAGCGGGAATGGCTCATATCGCCTCCTGGATCACTACAAGTACCTCACCGCTTGGTTCGAGCTG
CTGAACCTTCCAAAGAAAATCATCTTTGTGGGCCACGACTGGGGGGCTTGTCTGGCCTTTCACTACTCCT
ACGAGCACCAAGACAAGATCAAGGCCATCGTCCATGCTGAGAGTGTCGTGGACGTGATCGAGTCCTGGGA
CGAGTGGCCTGACATCGAGGAGGATATCGCCCTGATCAAGAGCGAAGAGGGCGAGAAAATGGTGCTTGAG
AATAACTTCTTCGTCGAGACCATGCTCCCAAGCAAGATCATGCGGAAACTGGAGCCTGAGGAGTTCGCTG
CCTACCT
